LOCUS       Exported 10224 bp ds-DNA circular SYN 12-MAY-2021
DEFINITION  Entry plasmid for guide cloning.
ACCESSION   .
VERSION     .
KEYWORDS    CROPseq-puro-v2
SOURCE      synthetic DNA construct
  ORGANISM  synthetic DNA construct
REFERENCE   1 (bases 1 to 10224)
  AUTHORS   Feldman D, Singh A, Schmid-Burgk JL, Carlson RJ, Mezger A, Garrity
            AJ, Zhang F, Blainey PC
  TITLE     Optical Pooled Screens in Human Cells.
  JOURNAL   Cell. 2019 Oct 17;179(3):787-799.e17. doi:
            10.1016/j.cell.2019.09.016.
  PUBMED    31626775
REFERENCE   2 (bases 1 to 10224)
  AUTHORS   .
  TITLE     Direct Submission
  JOURNAL   Exported May 12, 2021 from SnapGene Server 1.1.58
            http://www.snapgene.com
FEATURES             Location/Qualifiers
     source          1..10224
                     /organism="synthetic DNA construct"
                     /mol_type="other DNA"
     promoter        50..290
                     /label=U6 promoter
                     /note="RNA polymerase III promoter for human U6 snRNA"
     primer_bind     50..70
                     /label=hU6-F
                     /note="Human U6 promoter, forward primer"
     primer_bind     221..240
                     /label=LKO.1 5'
                     /note="Human U6 promoter, forward primer"
     LTR             2318..2498
                     /label=5' LTR (truncated)
                     /note="truncated 5' long terminal repeat (LTR) from HIV-1"
     polyA_signal    2576..2697
                     /label=SV40 poly(A) signal
                     /note="SV40 polyadenylation signal"
     primer_bind     complement(2613..2632)
                     /label=SV40pA-R
                     /note="SV40 polyA, reverse primer"
     primer_bind     2667..2686
                     /label=EBV-rev
                     /note="SV40 polyA terminator, reverse primer"
     rep_origin      2737..2872
                     /label=SV40 ori
                     /note="SV40 origin of replication"
     primer_bind     2799..2818
                     /label=SV40pro-F
                     /note="SV40 promoter/origin, forward primer"
     primer_bind     complement(2892..2911)
                     /label=T7
                     /note="T7 promoter, forward primer"
     promoter        complement(2893..2911)
                     /label=T7 promoter
                     /note="promoter for bacteriophage T7 RNA polymerase"
     primer_bind     complement(2921..2938)
                     /label=M13 Forward
                     /note="In lacZ gene. Also called M13-F20 or M13 (-21)
                     Forward"
     primer_bind     complement(2921..2937)
                     /label=M13 fwd
                     /note="common sequencing primer, one of multiple similar
                     variants"
     primer_bind     complement(2930..2952)
                     /label=M13/pUC Forward
                     /note="In lacZ gene"
     rep_origin      3079..3534
                     /direction=RIGHT
                     /label=f1 ori
                     /note="f1 bacteriophage origin of replication; arrow
                     indicates direction of (+) strand synthesis"
     primer_bind     complement(3166..3185)
                     /label=F1ori-R
                     /note="F1 origin, reverse primer"
     primer_bind     3376..3397
                     /label=F1ori-F
                     /note="F1 origin, forward primer"
     promoter        3560..3664
                     /gene="bla"
                     /label=AmpR promoter
     CDS             3665..4525
                     /codon_start=1
                     /gene="bla"
                     /product="beta-lactamase"
                     /label=AmpR
                     /note="confers resistance to ampicillin, carbenicillin, and
                     related antibiotics"
                     /translation="MSIQHFRVALIPFFAAFCLPVFAHPETLVKVKDAEDQLGARVGYI
                     ELDLNSGKILESFRPEERFPMMSTFKVLLCGAVLSRIDAGQEQLGRRIHYSQNDLVEYS
                     PVTEKHLTDGMTVRELCSAAITMSDNTAANLLLTTIGGPKELTAFLHNMGDHVTRLDRW
                     EPELNEAIPNDERDTTMPVAMATTLRKLLTGELLTLASRQQLIDWMEADKVAGPLLRSA
                     LPAGWFIADKSGAGERGSRGIIAALGPDGKPSRIVVIYTTGSQATMDERNRQIAEIGAS
                     LIKHW"
     primer_bind     complement(3883..3902)
                     /label=Amp-R
                     /note="Ampicillin resistance gene, reverse primer"
     rep_origin      4696..5284
                     /direction=RIGHT
                     /label=ori
                     /note="high-copy-number ColE1/pMB1/pBR322/pUC origin of
                     replication"
     primer_bind     5185..5204
                     /label=pBR322ori-F
                     /note="pBR322 origin, forward primer"
     primer_bind     5438..5455
                     /label=L4440
                     /note="L4440 vector, forward primer"
     protein_bind    5572..5593
                     /label=CAP binding site
                     /bound_moiety="E. coli catabolite activator protein"
                     /note="CAP binding activates transcription in the presence
                     of cAMP."
     promoter        5608..5638
                     /label=lac promoter
                     /note="promoter for the E. coli lac operon"
     protein_bind    5646..5662
                     /label=lac operator
                     /bound_moiety="lac repressor encoded by lacI"
                     /note="The lac repressor binds to the lac operator to
                     inhibit transcription in E. coli. This inhibition can be
                     relieved by adding lactose or
                     isopropyl-beta-D-thiogalactopyranoside (IPTG)."
     primer_bind     5651..5673
                     /label=M13/pUC Reverse
                     /note="In lacZ gene"
     primer_bind     5670..5686
                     /label=M13 rev
                     /note="common sequencing primer, one of multiple similar
                     variants"
     primer_bind     5670..5686
                     /label=M13 Reverse
                     /note="In lacZ gene. Also called M13-rev"
     primer_bind     5705..5725
                     /label=T3
                     /note="T3 promoter, forward primer"
     promoter        5707..5725
                     /label=T3 promoter
                     /note="promoter for bacteriophage T3 RNA polymerase"
     promoter        5753..5979
                     /label=RSV promoter
                     /note="Rous sarcoma virus enhancer/promoter"
     LTR             5980..6160
                     /label=5' LTR (truncated)
                     /note="truncated 5' long terminal repeat (LTR) from HIV-1"
     misc_feature    6207..6332
                     /label=HIV-1 Psi
                     /note="packaging signal of human immunodeficiency virus
                     type 1"
     misc_feature    6825..7058
                     /label=RRE
                     /note="The Rev response element (RRE) of HIV-1 allows for
                     Rev-dependent mRNA export from the nucleus to the
                     cytoplasm."
     CDS             7243..7287
                     /codon_start=1
                     /product="antigenic peptide corresponding to amino acids
                     655 to 669 of the HIV envelope protein gp41 (Lutje Hulsik
                     et al., 2013)"
                     /label=gp41 peptide
                     /note="recognized by the 2H10 single-chain llama nanobody"
                     /translation="KNEQELLELDKWASL"
     misc_feature    7468..7585
                     /label=cPPT/CTS
                     /note="central polypurine tract and central termination
                     sequence of HIV-1"
     promoter        7724..8902
                     /label=EF-1-alpha promoter
                     /note="strong constitutive promoter for human elongation
                     factor EF-1-alpha"
     intron          7955..8893
                     /label=EF-1-alpha intron A
                     /note="intron upstream of the start codon of human
                     EF-1-alpha"
     primer_bind     8850..8870
                     /label=EF1a-F
                     /note="Human elongation factor-1a promoter, forward primer"
     CDS             8915..9514
                     /codon_start=1
                     /gene="pac from Streptomyces alboniger"
                     /product="puromycin N-acetyltransferase"
                     /label=PuroR
                     /note="confers resistance to puromycin"
                     /translation="MTEYKPTVRLATRDDVPRAVRTLAAAFADYPATRHTVDPDRHIER
                     VTELQELFLTRVGLDIGKVWVADDGAAVAVWTTPESVEAGAVFAEIGPRMAELSGSRLA
                     AQQQMEGLLAPHRPKEPAWFLATVGVSPDHQGKGLGSAVVLPGVEAAERAGVPAFLETS
                     APRNLPFYERLGFTVTADVEVPEGPRTWCMTRKPGA"
     primer_bind     complement(8915..8934)
                     /label=Puro-R
                     /note="Puromycin resistance gene, reverse primer. Also
                     called puro-variant-R"
     primer_bind     9411..9431
                     /label=Puro-F
                     /note="Puromycin resistance gene, forward primer"
     misc_feature    9530..10118
                     /label=WPRE
                     /note="woodchuck hepatitis virus posttranscriptional
                     regulatory element"
     primer_bind     complement(9583..9603)
                     /label=WPRE-R
                     /note="WPRE, reverse primer"
     CDS             complement(10001..10012)
                     /codon_start=1
                     /product="Factor Xa recognition and cleavage site"
                     /label=Factor Xa site
                     /translation="IEGR"
ORIGIN
        1 ttcaccatta tcgtttcaga cccacctccc aaccccgagg ggacccagag agggcctatt
       61 tcccatgatt ccttcatatt tgcatatacg atacaaggct gttagagaga taattagaat
      121 taatttgact gtaaacacaa agatattagt acaaaatacg tgacgtagaa agtaataatt
      181 tcttgggtag tttgcagttt taaaattatg ttttaaaatg gactatcata tgcttaccgt
      241 aacttgaaag tatttcgatt tcttggcttt atatatcttg tggaaaggac gaaacaccgg
      301 agacggttgt aaatgagcac acaaaataca catgctaaaa tattatattc tatgaccttt
      361 ataaaatcaa ccaaaatctt ctttttaata actttagtat caataattag aatttttatg
      421 ttcctttttg caaactttta ataaaaatga gcaaaataaa aaaacgctag ttttagtaac
      481 tcgcgttgtt ttcttcacct ttaataatag ctactccacc acttgttcct aagcggtcag
      541 ctcctgcttc aatcattttt tgagcatctt caaatgttct aactccacca gctgctttaa
      601 ctaaagcatt gtctttaaca actgacttca ttagtttaac atcttcaaat gttgcacctg
      661 attttgaaaa tcctgttgat gttttaacaa attctaatcc agcttcaaca gctatttcac
      721 aagctttcat gatttcttct tttgttaata aacaattttc cataatacat ttaacaacat
      781 gtgatccagc tgcttttttt acagctttca tgtcttctaa aactaattca taatttttgt
      841 cttttaatgc accaatattt aataccatat caatttctgt tgcaccatct ttaattgctt
      901 cagaaacttc gaatgctttt gtagctgttg tgcatgcacc tagaggaaaa cctacaacat
      961 ttgttattcc tacatttgtg ccttttaata attctttaca atagcttgtt caatatgaat
     1021 taacacaaac tgttgcaaaa tcaaattcaa ttgcttcatc acataattgt ttaatttcag
     1081 ctttcgtagc atcttgtttt aataatgtgt gatctatata tttgtttagt ttcatttttt
     1141 ctcctatata ttcattttta attttaattc tttaataatt tcgtctactt taactttagc
     1201 gttttgaaca gattcaccaa cacctataaa ataaattttt agtttaggtt cagttccact
     1261 tgggcgaaca gcaaatcatg acttatcttc taaataaaat tttagtaagt cttgtcctgg
     1321 catattatac attccatcga tgtagtcttc aacattaaca actttaagtc cagcaatttg
     1381 agttaagggt gttgctctca atgatttcat taatggttca atttttaatt tcttttcttc
     1441 tggtttaaaa ttcaagttta aagtgaaagt gtaatatgca cccatttctt taaataaatc
     1501 ttctaaatag tctactaatg ttttattttg ttttttataa aatcaagcag cctctgctat
     1561 taatatagaa gcttgtattc catctttatc tctagctgag tcatcaatta catatccata
     1621 actttcttca taagcaaaaa caaaatttaa tccgttatct tcttctttag caatttctct
     1681 acccattcat ttaaatccag ttaaagtttt tacaatatta actccatatt tttcatgagc
     1741 gattctatca cccaaatcac ttgttacaaa acttgaatat agagccggat tttttggaat
     1801 gctatttaag cgttttagat ttgataattt tcaatcaatt aaaattggtc ctgtttgatt
     1861 tccatctaat cttacaaaat gaccatcatg ttttattgcc attccaaatc tgtcagcatc
     1921 tgggtcattc ataataataa tatctgcatc atgtttaata ccatattcaa gcggtatttt
     1981 tcatgcagga tcaaattctg gatttggatt tacaacattt ttaaatgttt catcttcaaa
     2041 tgcatgctct tcaacctcaa taacgttata tcctgattca cgtaatattt ttggggtaaa
     2101 tttagttcct gttccattaa ctgcgctaaa aataattttt aaatcttttt tagcttcttg
     2161 ctcttttttg tacgtctctg tttcagagct atgctggaaa cagcatagca agttgaaata
     2221 aggctagtcc gttatcaact tgaaaaagtg gcaccgagtc ggtgcttttt taagcttggc
     2281 gtaactagat cttgagacac tgctttttgc ttgtactggg tctctctggt tagaccagat
     2341 ctgagcctgg gagctctctg gctaactagg gaacccactg cttaagcctc aataaagctt
     2401 gccttgagtg cttcaagtag tgtgtgcccg tctgttgtgt gactctggta actagagatc
     2461 cctcagaccc ttttagtcag tgtggaaaat ctctagcagt acgtatagta gttcatgtca
     2521 tcttattatt cagtatttat aacttgcaaa gaaatgaata tcagagagtg agaggaactt
     2581 gtttattgca gcttataatg gttacaaata aagcaatagc atcacaaatt tcacaaataa
     2641 agcatttttt tcactgcatt ctagttgtgg tttgtccaaa ctcatcaatg tatcttatca
     2701 tgtctggctc tagctatccc gcccctaact ccgcccatcc cgcccctaac tccgcccagt
     2761 tccgcccatt ctccgcccca tggctgacta atttttttta tttatgcaga ggccgaggcc
     2821 gcctcggcct ctgagctatt ccagaagtag tgaggaggct tttttggagg cctagggacg
     2881 tacccaattc gccctatagt gagtcgtatt acgcgcgctc actggccgtc gttttacaac
     2941 gtcgtgactg ggaaaaccct ggcgttaccc aacttaatcg ccttgcagca catccccctt
     3001 tcgccagctg gcgtaatagc gaagaggccc gcaccgatcg cccttcccaa cagttgcgca
     3061 gcctgaatgg cgaatgggnn nnnnnnnnnn nnnnnnnnnn nnnnnnnnnn nnnnnnnnnn
     3121 nnnnnnnnnn nnnnnnnnnn nnnnnnnnnn nnnnnnnnnn nnnnnnnnnn nnnnnnnnnn
     3181 nnnnnnnnnn nnnnnnnnnn nncnnnnnnn nnnnnnnnnn nnnnnnnnnn nnnnnnnnnn
     3241 nnnnnnnnnn nnnnnnnnnn nnnnnnnnnn nnnnnnnnnn nnnnnnnnnn nnnnannnnn
     3301 nnnnnnnnnn nnnnnnnnnn nnnnnnnnnn nnnnnnnnnn nnnncctttg acgttggagt
     3361 ccacgttctt taatagtgga ctcttgttcc aaactggaac aacactcaac cctatctcgg
     3421 tctattcttt tgatttataa gggattttgc cgatttcggc ctattggtta aaaaatgagc
     3481 tgatttaaca aaaatttaac gcgaatttta acaaaatatt aacgcttaca atttaggtgg
     3541 cacttttcgg ggaaatgtgc gcggaacccc tatttgttta tttttctaaa tacattcaaa
     3601 tatgtatccg ctcatgagac aataaccctg ataaatgctt caataatatt gaaaaaggaa
     3661 gagtatgagt attcaacatt tccgtgtcgc ccttattccc ttttttgcgg cattttgcct
     3721 tcctgttttt gctcacccag aaacgctggt gaaagtaaaa gatgctgaag atcagttggg
     3781 tgcacgagtg ggttacatcg aactggatct caacagcggt aagatccttg agagttttcg
     3841 ccccgaagaa cgttttccaa tgatgagcac ttttaaagtt ctgctatgtg gcgcggtatt
     3901 atcccgtatt gacgccgggc aagagcaact cggtcgccgc atacactatt ctcagaatga
     3961 cttggttgag tactcaccag tcacagaaaa gcatcttacg gatggcatga cagtaagaga
     4021 attatgcagt gctgccataa ccatgagtga taacactgcg gccaacttac ttctgacaac
     4081 gatcggagga ccgaaggagc taaccgcttt tttgcacaac atgggggatc atgtaactcg
     4141 ccttgatcgt tgggaaccgg agctgaatga agccatacca aacgacgagc gtgacaccac
     4201 gatgcctgta gcaatggcaa caacgttgcg caaactatta actggcgaac tacttactct
     4261 agcttcccgg caacaattaa tagactggat ggaggcggat aaagttgcag gaccacttct
     4321 gcgctcggcc cttccggctg gctggtttat tgctgataaa tctggagccg gtgagcgtgg
     4381 gtctcgcggt atcattgcag cactggggcc agatggtaag ccctcccgta tcgtagttat
     4441 ctacacgacg gggagtcagg caactatgga tgaacgaaat agacagatcg ctgagatagg
     4501 tgcctcactg attaagcatt ggtaactgtc agaccaagtt tactcatata tactttagat
     4561 tgatttaaaa cttcattttt aatttaaaag gatctaggtg aagatccttt ttgataatct
     4621 catgaccaaa atcccttaac gtgagttttc gttccactga gcgtcagacc ccgtagaaaa
     4681 gatcaaagga tcttcttgag atcctttttt tctgcgcgta atctgctgct tgcaaacaaa
     4741 aaaaccaccg ctaccagcgg tggtttgttt gccggatcaa gagctaccaa ctctttttcc
     4801 gaaggtaact ggcttcagca gagcgcagat accaaatact gttcttctag tgtagccgta
     4861 gttaggccac cacttcaaga actctgtagc accgcctaca tacctcgctc tgctaatcct
     4921 gttaccagtg gctgctgcca gtggcgataa gtcgtgtctt accgggttgg actcaagacg
     4981 atagttaccg gataaggcgc agcggtcggg ctgaacgggg ggttcgtgca cacagcccag
     5041 cttggagcga acgacctaca ccgaactgag atacctacag cgtgagctat gagaaagcgc
     5101 cacgcttccc gaagggagaa aggcggacag gtatccggta agcggcaggg tcggaacagg
     5161 agagcgcacg agggagcttc cagggggaaa cgcctggtat ctttatagtc ctgtcgggtt
     5221 tcgccacctc tgacttgagc gtcgattttt gtgatgctcg tcaggggggc ggagcctatg
     5281 gaaaaacgcc agcaacgcgg cctttttacg gttcctggcc ttttgctggc cttttgctca
     5341 catgttcttt cctgcgttat cccctgattc tgtggataac cgtattaccg cctttgagtg
     5401 agctgatacc gctcgccgca gccgaacgac cgagcgcagc gagtcagtga gcgaggaagc
     5461 ggaagagcgc ccaatacgca aaccgcctct ccccgcgcgt tggccgattc attaatgcag
     5521 ctggcacgac aggtttcccg actggaaagc gggcagtgag cgcaacgcaa ttaatgtgag
     5581 ttagctcact cattaggcac cccaggcttt acactttatg cttccggctc gtatgttgtg
     5641 tggaattgtg agcggataac aatttcacac aggaaacagc tatgaccatg attacgccaa
     5701 gcgcgcaatt aaccctcact aaagggaaca aaagctggag ctgcaagctt aatgtagtct
     5761 tatgcaatac tcttgtagtc ttgcaacatg gtaacgatga gttagcaaca tgccttacaa
     5821 ggagagaaaa agcaccgtgc atgccgattg gtggaagtaa ggtggtacga tcgtgcctta
     5881 ttaggaaggc aacagacggg tctgacatgg attggacgaa ccactgaatt gccgcattgc
     5941 agagatattg tatttaagtg cctagctcga tacataaacg ggtctctctg gttagaccag
     6001 atctgagcct gggagctctc tggctaacta gggaacccac tgcttaagcc tcaataaagc
     6061 ttgccttgag tgcttcaagt agtgtgtgcc cgtctgttgt gtgactctgg taactagaga
     6121 tccctcagac ccttttagtc agtgtggaaa atctctagca gtggcgcccg aacagggact
     6181 tgaaagcgaa agggaaacca gaggagctct ctcgacgcag gactcggctt gctgaagcgc
     6241 gcacggcaag aggcgagggg cggcgactgg tgagtacgcc aaaaattttg actagcggag
     6301 gctagaagga gagagatggg tgcgagagcg tcagtattaa gcgggggaga attagatcgc
     6361 gatgggaaaa aattcggtta aggccagggg gaaagaaaaa atataaatta aaacatatag
     6421 tatgggcaag cagggagcta gaacgattcg cagttaatcc tggcctgtta gaaacatcag
     6481 aaggctgtag acaaatactg ggacagctac aaccatccct tcagacagga tcagaagaac
     6541 ttagatcatt atataataca gtagcaaccc tctattgtgt gcatcaaagg atagagataa
     6601 aagacaccaa ggaagcttta gacaagatag aggaagagca aaacaaaagt aagaccaccg
     6661 cacagcaagc ggccgctgat cttcagacct ggaggaggag atatgaggga caattggaga
     6721 agtgaattat ataaatataa agtagtaaaa attgaaccat taggagtagc acccaccaag
     6781 gcaaagagaa gagtggtgca gagagaaaaa agagcagtgg gaataggagc tttgttcctt
     6841 gggttcttgg gagcagcagg aagcactatg ggcgcagcgt caatgacgct gacggtacag
     6901 gccagacaat tattgtctgg tatagtgcag cagcagaaca atttgctgag ggctattgag
     6961 gcgcaacagc atctgttgca actcacagtc tggggcatca agcagctcca ggcaagaatc
     7021 ctggctgtgg aaagatacct aaaggatcaa cagctcctgg ggatttgggg ttgctctgga
     7081 aaactcattt gcaccactgc tgtgccttgg aatgctagtt ggagtaataa atctctggaa
     7141 cagatttgga atcacacgac ctggatggag tgggacagag aaattaacaa ttacacaagc
     7201 ttaatacact ccttaattga agaatcgcaa aaccagcaag aaaagaatga acaagaatta
     7261 ttggaattag ataaatgggc aagtttgtgg aattggttta acataacaaa ttggctgtgg
     7321 tatataaaat tattcataat gatagtagga ggcttggtag gtttaagaat agtttttgct
     7381 gtactttcta tagtgaatag agttaggcag ggatattcac cattatcgtt tcagaatctt
     7441 gagacaaatg gcagtattca tccacaattt taaaagaaaa ggggggattg gggggtacag
     7501 tgcaggggaa agaatagtag acataatagc aacagacata caaactaaag aattacaaaa
     7561 acaaattaca aaaattcaaa attttcgggt ttattacagg gacagcagag atccactttg
     7621 gcgccggctc gagggggccc gggtgcaaag atggataaag ttttaaacag agaggaatct
     7681 ttgcagctaa tggaccttct aggtcttgaa aggagtggga attggctccg gtgcccgtca
     7741 gtgggcagag cgcacatcgc ccacagtccc cgagaagttg gggggagggg tcggcaattg
     7801 atccggtgcc tagagaaggt ggcgcggggt aaactgggaa agtgatgtcg tgtactggct
     7861 ccgccttttt cccgagggtg ggggagaacc gtatataagt gcagtagtcg ccgtgaacgt
     7921 tctttttcgc aacgggtttg ccgccagaac acaggtaagt gccgtgtgtg gttcccgcgg
     7981 gcctggcctc tttacgggtt atggcccttg cgtgccttga attacttcca cctggctgca
     8041 gtacgtgatt cttgatcccg agcttcgggt tggaagtggg tgggagagtt cgaggccttg
     8101 cgcttaagga gccccttcgc ctcgtgcttg agttgaggcc tggcctgggc gctggggccg
     8161 ccgcgtgcga atctggtggc accttcgcgc ctgtctcgct gctttcgata agtctctagc
     8221 catttaaaat ttttgatgac ctgctgcgac gctttttttc tggcaagata gtcttgtaaa
     8281 tgcgggccaa gatctgcaca ctggtatttc ggtttttggg gccgcgggcg gcgacggggc
     8341 ccgtgcgtcc cagcgcacat gttcggcgag gcggggcctg cgagcgcggc caccgagaat
     8401 cggacggggg tagtctcaag ctggccggcc tgctctggtg cctggcctcg cgccgccgtg
     8461 tatcgccccg ccctgggcgg caaggctggc ccggtcggca ccagttgcgt gagcggaaag
     8521 atggccgctt cccggccctg ctgcagggag ctcaaaatgg aggacgcggc gctcgggaga
     8581 gcgggcgggt gagtcaccca cacaaaggaa aagggccttt ccgtcctcag ccgtcgcttc
     8641 atgtgactcc acggagtacc gggcgccgtc caggcacctc gattagttct cgagcttttg
     8701 gagtacgtcg tctttaggtt ggggggaggg gttttatgcg atggagtttc cccacactga
     8761 gtgggtggag actgaagtta ggccagcttg gcacttgatg taattctcct tggaatttgc
     8821 cctttttgag tttggatctt ggttcattct caagcctcag acagtggttc aaagtttttt
     8881 tcttccattt caggtgtcgt gacgtacggc caccatgacc gagtacaagc ccacggtgcg
     8941 cctcgccacc cgcgacgacg tccccagggc cgtacgcacc ctcgccgccg cgttcgccga
     9001 ctaccccgcc acgcgccaca ccgtcgatcc ggaccgccac atcgagcggg tcaccgagct
     9061 gcaagaactc ttcctcacgc gcgtcgggct cgacatcggc aaggtgtggg tcgcggacga
     9121 cggcgccgcc gtggcggtct ggaccacgcc ggagagcgtc gaagcggggg cggtgttcgc
     9181 cgagatcggc ccgcgcatgg ccgagttgag cggttcccgg ctggccgcgc agcaacagat
     9241 ggaaggcctc ctggcgccgc accggcccaa ggagcccgcg tggttcctgg ccaccgtcgg
     9301 agtctcgccc gaccaccagg gcaagggtct gggcagcgcc gtcgtgctcc ccggagtgga
     9361 ggcggccgag cgcgccgggg tgcccgcctt cctggagacc tccgcgcccc gcaacctccc
     9421 cttctacgag cggctcggct tcaccgtcac cgccgacgtc gaggtgcccg aaggaccgcg
     9481 cacctggtgc atgacccgca agcccggtgc ctgaacgcgt taagtcgaca atcaacctct
     9541 ggattacaaa atttgtgaaa gattgactgg tattcttaac tatgttgctc cttttacgct
     9601 atgtggatac gctgctttaa tgcctttgta tcatgctatt gcttcccgta tggctttcat
     9661 tttctcctcc ttgtataaat cctggttgct gtctctttat gaggagttgt ggcccgttgt
     9721 caggcaacgt ggcgtggtgt gcactgtgtt tgctgacgca acccccactg gttggggcat
     9781 tgccaccacc tgtcagctcc tttccgggac tttcgctttc cccctcccta ttgccacggc
     9841 ggaactcatc gccgcctgcc ttgcccgctg ctggacaggg gctcggctgt tgggcactga
     9901 caattccgtg gtgttgtcgg ggaaatcatc gtcctttcct tggctgctcg cctgtgttgc
     9961 cacctggatt ctgcgcggga cgtccttctg ctacgtccct tcggccctca atccagcgga
    10021 ccttccttcc cgcggcctgc tgccggctct gcggcctctt ccgcgtcttc gccttcgccc
    10081 tcagacgagt cggatctccc tttgggccgc ctccccgcgt cgactttaag accaatgact
    10141 tacaaggcag ctgtagatct tagccacttt ttaaaagaaa aggggggact ggaagggcta
    10201 attcactccc aacgaagaca agat
//
