[The description below was written by a language model from this plasmid's Addgene catalogue record and the feature table of its GenBank file.]
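Description:
CROPseq-puro-v2 is a 10,224 bp empty lentiviral CRISPR backbone, derived from a pLenti-type parent vector, that serves as the entry plasmid for cloning guide RNA sequences by Golden Gate assembly. It is maintained in E. coli as a high-copy plasmid through a ColE1/pUC-type origin with ampicillin selection (bla). It also carries an f1 origin, an SV40 origin and poly(A) signal, and flanking lac, T3 and T7 elements left over from the cloning backbone.

The viral portion follows a third-generation layout. An RSV promoter drives a truncated HIV-1 5' LTR, followed by the Psi packaging signal, the RRE for Rev-dependent export, and the cPPT/CTS. Internally, the EF-1-alpha promoter with its intron A expresses puromycin N-acetyltransferase, so transduced mammalian cells can be selected with puromycin, and a WPRE follows to enhance transcript expression.

The human U6 Pol III promoter lies downstream of the WPRE and upstream of the second annotated LTR element, rather than in the body of the vector. About 2 kb between U6 and that LTR is unannotated. It presumably holds the guide cloning site and scaffold, possibly with a stuffer, but the record does not describe it. This placement is consistent with the CROP-seq design principle. There, a guide cassette in the 3' LTR region is duplicated during reverse transcription and is also included in the polyadenylated EF1a-driven transcript, so guide identity can be read from mRNA.

No guide is present in the deposited plasmid. The associated publication concerns optical pooled screens in human cells, which suggests use in building pooled guide libraries.
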