Addgene plasmid #127458: CROPseq-puro-v2
Purpose: (Empty Backbone) Entry plasmid for guide cloning
Depositing lab: Paul Blainey. Depositing organization: Broad Institute. Publication: Optical Pooled Screens in Human Cells. Feldman D, Singh A, Schmid-Burgk JL, Carlson RJ, Mezger A, Garrity AJ, Zhang F, Blainey PC. Cell. 2019 Oct 17;179(3):787-799.e17. doi: 10.1016/j.cell.2019.09.016. PubMed 31626775.
Backbone
  Vector backbone: pLenti (Addgene #86708)
  Vector type: Mammalian Expression, Lentiviral, CRISPR
  Promoter: EF1a
  Selectable markers: Puromycin
Growth in bacteria
  Bacterial resistance: Ampicillin, 100 μg/mL
  Growth temperature: 37°C
  Growth strain: NEB Stable
  Copy number: High Copy
Gene/Insert
  Cloning method: Unknown
  Sequencing primers: 5′ tcttgtggaaaggacgaaaca; 3′ aagcaccgactcggtgccac
Terms and licenses: Academic/Nonprofit Terms; Industry Terms: Not Available to Industry
Depositor comments: Cloning Method: Golden Gate; 3' Cloning Site: aagcaccgactcggtgccac Please visit https://www.biorxiv.org/content/10.1101/383943v1 for bioRxiv preprint.
How to cite: CROPseq-puro-v2 was a gift from Paul Blainey (Addgene plasmid # 127458 ; http://n2t.net/addgene:127458 ; RRID:Addgene_127458)
